>Addgene plasmid #216206 | pSfinx-mYFP | addgene full sequence | sequence record 430448 | Addgene NGS Result
TATACGCAGCGAATTGAGCGGCATAACCTGAATCTGAGGCAGCACCTGGCACGGCTGGGACGGAAGTCGC
TGTCGTTCTCAAAATCGGTGGAGCTGCATGACAAAGTCATCGGGCATTATCTGAACATAAAACACTATCA
ATAAGTTGGAGTCATTACCAGATTTTGAGACACAACGTGGCTTTGTTGAATAAATCGAACTTTTGCTGAG
TTGAAGGATCAGATCACGCATCTTCCCGACAACGCAGACCGTTCCGTGGCAAAGCAAAAGTTCAAAATCA
CCAACTGGTCCACCTACAACAAAGCTCTCATCAACCGTGGCTCCCTCACTTTCTGGCTGGATGATGGGGC
GATTCAGGCGATCCCCATCCAACAGCCCGCCGTCGAGCGGGCTTTTTTATCCCCGGAAGCCTGTGGATAG
AGGGTAGTTATCCACGTGAAACCGCTAATGCCCCGCAAAGCCTTGATTCACGGGGCTTTCCGGCCCGCTC
CAAAAACTATCCACGTGAAATCGCTAATCAGGGTACGTGAAATCGCTAATCGGAGTACGTGAAATCGCTA
ATAAGGTCACGTGAAATCGCTAATCAAAAAGGCACGTGAGAACGCTAATAGCCCTTTCAGATCAACAGCT
TGCAAACACCCCTCGCTCCGGCAAGTAGTTACAGCAAGTAGTATGTTCAATTAGCTTTTCAATTATGAAT
ATATATATCAATTATTGGTCGCCCTTGGCTTGTGGACAATGCGCTACGCGCACCGGCTCCGCCCGTGGAC
AACCGCAAGCGGTTGCCCACCGTCGAGCGCCTTTGCCCACAACCCGGCGGCCGGCCGCAACAGATCGTTT
TATAAATTTTTTTTTTTGAAAAAGAAAAAGCCCGAAAGGCGGCAACCTCTCGGGCTTCTGGATTTCCGAT
CCCCGGAATTAGATCTCAAACAAACACATACAGCGACTTAGTTTACCCGCCAATATATCCTGTCAAGGCC
TTCATGTTCTTTCCTGCGTTATCCCCTGATTCTGTGGATAACCGTATTACCGCCTTTGAGTGAGCTGATA
CCGCTCGCCGCAGCCGAACGACCGAGCGCAGCGAGTCAGTGAGCGAGGAAGCGGAAGAGCGCCCAATACG
CAAACCGCCTCTCCCCGCGCGTTGGCCGATTCATTAATGCAGCTGGCACGACAGGTTTCCCGACTGGAAA
GCGGGCAGTGAGCGCAACGCAATTAATGTGAGTTAGCTCACTCATTAGGCACCCCAGGCTTTACACTTTA
TGCTTCCGGCTCGTATGTTGTGTGGAATTGTGAGCGGATAACAATTTCACACAGGAAACAGCTATGACCA
TGATTACGCCAAGCGCGCAATTAACCCTCACTAAAGGGAACAAAAGCTGGAGCTCATCAGGCGCCATTCG
CCATTCAGGCTGCGCAACTGTTGGGAAGGGCGATCGGTGCGGGCCTCTTCGCTATTACGCCAGCTGGCGA
AAGGGGGATGTGCTGCAAGGCGATTAAGTTGGGTAACGCCAGGGTTTTCCCAGTCACGACGTTGTAAAAC
GACGGCCAGTGAATTCCCGATCTAGTAACATAGATGACACCGCGCGCGATAATTTATCCTAGTTTGCGCG
CTATATTTTGTTTTCTATCGCGTATTAAATGTATAATTGCGGGACTCTAATCATAAAAACCCATCTCATA
AATAACGTCATGCATTACATGTTAATTATTACATGCTTAACGTAATTCAACAGAAATTATATGATAATCA
TCGCAAGACCGGCAACAGGATTCAATCTTAAGAAACTTTATTGCCAAATGTTTGAACGATCGGGGAAATT
CGCGGTACCCACTAGTTTTTTTTTTTTATTTATATTATTCATACAATCAAACCAGAAAATACTATGAAAC
TGGGGTAGGCGTCGGTTATGTAGACGTAGTTATGGTGGTGGTAGAGTGACAACAGCCTCAGCGGTTGTTG
TTCCAGTGATACGACCTCGAGTGACAGCTGCATCTAGGCTGGCAAAGTCGTTGGATTGTGCCCTGGCCTT
TGTAATCTTCACAAAGGCAGCAGTTTGGGCAGCATTCATTTCAGCTTCAGACGGTGGCCGGATGAGCCCC
TCTTTGGGCATGATGGCAGCTGGGTTGGTGACTCCATTGAAGAAGTCGAATGCAGCGAATTTGTGCTCAG
GCTTGAAACCTTGTGCTTGCCAGTTAGCAGGTGGACTGTTGTTAGTTAACATCCAGTTCCATACCACTGG
GGCATACTTCATGCAAAATTGCCTAAGTGTGCACACCTCTTTAATTGCTGCTGCCAGTCTAGCTCTGCTG
ATGCCGTTGGAATAGGGACCTGTATCTATCATTTCTGTTTGAGCGGATGATCCTACATCAGCACAGTGTC
TGACTAAGTCCCAAGCAGCCTGTGCCATAGTGTCTGTGGGCACCTTCATGTCCTTCCAAATAGCCTCAAT
CTTGCTGAGGTCCTCATTTGTTGCGACAGCATTGCTGGCTACTATGGCACGGGCTGTACTAAAGAAATCC
CCATCCGGGATAGTGAACAGGCCTGAAGCTGTGGCAGGAGTTGCGCCTGCAGTTTTTGTGGTAGTTGAGG
TAGTTGACCCTATGGGCTGTGTTGTGCTAGCTGGTGCTGACATCTTTCGAGTATCAATGGAAACTTAACC
GTTCATCGGCGGTCGACGCGGCCGCGGCCGAGGCGGCCTTACTTGTACAGCTCGTCCATGCCGTGAGTGA
TCCCGGCGGCGGTCACGAACTCCAGCAGGACCATGTGATCGCGCTTCTCGTTGGGGTCTTTGCTCAGCTT
GGACTGGTAGCTCAGGTAGTGGTTGTCGGGCAGCAGCACGGGGCCGTCGCCGATGGGGGTGTTCTGCTGG
TAGTGGTCGGCGAGCTGCACGCTGCCGTCCTCGATGTTGTGGCGGATCTTGAAGTTCACCTTGATGCCGT
TCTTCTGCTTGTCGGCCATGATATAGACGTTGTGGCTGTTGTAGTTGTACTCCAGCTTGTGCCCCAGGAT
GTTGCCGTCCTCCTTGAAGTCGATGCCCTTCAGCTCGATGCGGTTCACCAGGGTGTCGCCCTCGAACTTC
ACCTCGGCGCGGGTCTTGTAGTTGCCGTCGTCCTTGAAGAAGATGGTGCGCTCCTGGACGTAGCCTTCGG
GCATGGCGGACTTGAAGAAGTCGTGCTGCTTCATGTGGTCGGGGTAGCGGGCGAAGCACTTCAGGCCGTA
GCCGAAGGTGGTCACGAGGGTGGGCCAGGGCACGGGCAGCTTGCCGGTGGTGCAGATGAACTTCAGGGTC
AGCTTGCCGTAGGTGGCATCGCCCTCGCCCTCGCCGGACACGCTGAACTTGTGGCCGTTTACGTCGCCGT
CCAGCTCGACCAGGATGGGCACCACCCCGGTGAACAGCTCCTCGCCCTTGCTCACCATGGCCGTAATGGC
CGGCGCGCCAATCGATGCTAGCTGGTGCTGACCTCTTTCGAGTATCAATGGAAACTTAACCGTTCAACGG
AGAGTGGCTTGAGATCGGCAATGGCCCTTATGGTTTCTGCATCTAGTTTGCAAGCCAACACTGTGATTGA
TTCCCCAGTAATCTTGATGACACAAGGTTCAGTCCTCACTAAGGAAGTGCTAATGACTGCTATGATTGTT
ACCACAAGCACAAGTATGATTGCGTTGAGATATGTATTTACTTCCATAGATCAGCAAAGTCAGTAGCAAA
ACGGCAGCAAATGCTGCGTTCTTTCCGTTGTGTAGACTCACTCGTGACCCTAGATTTGGGGAGTTGTACA
AGATTGCTTTGGTGCCGTCTCTGTAAGCTCCTCCGTGTGGCAAGCTGTGAATGTTGTCACCGACGTGGGG
TAAGCTATTTCTAGAAAGCAGAAAGGTAATTGAAACTAAAGCAAATGATAGACCTAATACTATGTACACT
TTTTCAGAATTGACCGGAGCGGTCAGCCTATGGCCCTGCGCGGACATATGTCAATCCCTTTGACCTGGTG
ATAGCGTTGTAGAAAGCTGTGGACTGGCCAATTTCCTCTATTGGTGCGGCAGACACAATAGTGACTACTT
TGAACTCAAGTCCCGTCACTTGGCAGGGCTTAACAAACTCAACACCATGCCTGGACAGTGTTGTCTCAGA
CTCCTCATCAATGGCTATCACCTTTCCGAGTAGGGGCCCTTTGAATATGCCAGTGATCTCTAAGTGCCCT
TCTTCCGGTGAGTTGGTCTCGAAATCGAAGCCACAGCCAGCTATCAAATCTGCCACTTTCCTCGGAACTC
GAAATGATGTTTCCAAGTAGAAGTGGGGCTCTAGGCTAAACTCCGGTGCCTGATAAGGGTCAGCAAAAAG
TGCCTGGTATGAGTTCCTTGTGGTGTTGTCCAAAGTATACTCATCGAGGATTGCGAAGTTGCCCTCAGGA
ATAGGTCCTGGCTTCTGTATGCCTCTAGTTCTGATACTCACCTTGTCAGGGACACCGAGTGTATGCACGG
TGAATGTTGGGTGTCTGAGGATCAACTTCCTTAGGGCTGTGGACTTACCGGCTCCGGCTACTGCATGTAC
TACCAAAGGTCCTGAATCTAAAGATTTGGAAGTCCTAGAATAACCTAAACTTTTCAAACTACTGATGAGA
ATATCCATCTTATTCAAATCTCTAAGGTAACTTAACGGTTAAAGAAAGTTTCTGAGGCGGGAAAGTGAGA
CAGTGCCTCTCCCTGACTTGATTAGTGTTCTGCAAGTGAGTGTGTGTGCCTGACACTGTTTCTCATCGAA
CAAGTCATGCAGAGAGTCCTTGTGGTCATAGGCATAACTCAGATCAATTTCATAGGAATCTTGACATTTC
TTGAGTTCACCCTTAGCTTCAGCCAATTTTAAGCTAACATGGAGCTTAATTGGGTCTTTCATCACCCCTT
TTGGTGTGATCAGCCAACCACAAAACTCAGGCCAACTGCCCTTCTTTTGCTGCGTGATTACAGGCTTTGA
CTTTAGGAGTAATTTGTCCTCAAGCCTGTGGAAACTATGCTTCACTTCTGGAACACAGTCCAGTGCGGAG
TCGTCTCCTGCATAAACTTGAGCAGTTCCGGCTGGGATGTCAAACTTTGTATGGGTGTAAGCTATGTTGC
ACTCAGTGTTTGCATCAAAAGTGGGACCTTCACCAGTCAGGCGCATAATTGATAACGTGCCTAGGAAAAT
CTGTGCATTAGTCTTAATATCTATGTATGCCTGAATGATTTCCTCTGGTATGCAGTGGTGTTTGGCTTTG
AGCACCTCAAATTGCAACATGGCTCCATCCTGAGACTGGTCGAAAGCTGTGTAGTCATTAGCCAAGCTAG
GTCTGCTGAAATTCCAGTTGTTCAAGGCCCATGCAGACATGTCATCTGGCGTGGTCTCACAGTTTATGAA
GACTTCTTTTGGCTGGAAAGCCTGTCTGAACCATCGCATGTACCTAGCCATAGTTCCAAAAAGCATCACA
GTCTGCTGGTAAAAGGCTGCTATGGTTTGACCTGGCTTAATCTTGGGTAGACCTAGTTTTTCCACCTTTG
TGACCCACTGCGACTTGAGGAATACCATAATCTTATTTTCATCGAAGTCTGGGCTCTGTCTCACAGTCCC
ATTGATCAAGTTGCACTTTGACTTGCTGAGGTACTTGCTTTGTACTTCGTGGGCACAAGCTTCCCAGACC
TCTTGGGAAAAAGGAATACGCTCTTTGGGTAAACCCATAGCTTTTTGGTAGTTTAAAAACAGAACGTCCC
CAATGTCCTTCTTGCTCAGGAATTCTCGGAAGTTTGTCTCTTGATTGCTGGTCTTGAGCCGCGCATCTAT
AGTCGCCCAGAGGAGGGTCTCATCTTTTGCTTGTTGATGCGAAAACAACTGAATGGTTGTGTCTTCAGTT
TGGACACAGTTTGAATGACCATGGGATTCAGAGTGGATCTCTCTGTCAAACTTTTCCAAGAGTTCCTCTT
TGTACTCTTCTAGCACGGACTCCTCATTCTCGACACACATGTGTGTCTGGGGCTCAGGCTCTTGAATTGG
CTCTGCCTCTGCCGGCTCGTACTCCCTGAGTGCTTGTTCTCTCACCACTGATAGGAAAGTCTTGAGGTAA
GGGGTGCTGTCCAACTTTTCCCAGAAGGCCGAGGAATTTGCACTTGTGTTCACGAAGTGAATCCTATCGG
TGGCTCTAGAAAGTGCCGTGTACATCACATTCGCGCTACACACTTGGGTGTTGTGGTCCAACACTATTTG
TACCTTCGGCTTAGTTAGCCCCTGGCATCCAGCGTATGTGAACGTGTCATTCCTCCCGGTGCCCATGTAC
AGCTTTCTCTTCTCATCCGAGGGTACCAAAGTTGGGATTCCTTCTAAGAACTCGGCGCTCATGCTGATTT
CGGTGACTCCCGTTCTCTCACTGTAGACACCAAGCATGTTCGCAAGATCTTTCTTGTTGCGGTGTGTGGC
ATTGAGATAGTATCGGCAGTATTTTGAGAAGTACTCTGTTGCTGGTCCCAAATGCCTGATGGAGGCGTCC
TCAGCAGTTTCATGGTAGACGCTTTGTCTGCTATCTCCTGTTAGAATGATTAGCTTGATTTTAGAGTAGA
AACAGACTAAGGCTTCTATGTAACCGGGAGGAAGTTTTGAGTAATCGTCAAAGATGACTATGCTGCCTGT
TCCCCCAATTAACGCCTTTTCATAGGTCTTGAACATATAGGGCTCAGTGTTAGGCACTTTCTTACTCCAA
TCTAGCCGCAGTTCATTGGTCGGCAGGACTACAGTGATGTCCGAGCCCTTGCCAATTTCTCTCAATGCCT
TCTGGATGGCATGACTTTTTCCAGAACCTCCAGCTCCATGAATGACACAAGTCGCAACTTTCCTCTCAGT
CAAGCTTTCTATCTTTCCTGTCAAGTATTCGCCCCAACTCGTTGCCTGTGTCTTTGTGATGGCACCAATT
CTCTTGTTCTTTACATCACTGCCGTAGTCTCTGGCTCTAAGCAGGTCCAAAGGGATGGTGGCAGGGCTTC
TGTTCATAGCGAACAATTCTCGTGCCAACTCTTTTGGAGTTCCTTCAGGGAAGTCCTCTTTTTCCAGCCC
GGAGACCATTTCTGTGATGGGCATGATCATTGTTCCACTCCTATCCCTCTGAATTTCCAGCGCCTTGAAT
CCAACAGCATTTAATTGAGGAATCCAGTGTTTCCAAGGAAGTCCTTCGATGACTTGTTGCGTCGCTGTTT
CAACGGTTTCTTTTCCAAGGGGTTTAACCTGCTCCTCTTCCACACTAGAATCTGTGAATGAAGCATCTTC
CCACCTTGCAGGGACAGGTTTAGTGGTTGGGAGTGTGAGTTCTTGTCTGGCATCATTCGTGCCAGGAAGT
TCGGCGTTGCTGGGTATTGCCCCCATGCCCCCGCTTATTTCATTTGGTTCGGCATCACCTTCAGCTCTCA
TTGACTCCTGGATTTCAGCTAGGCGTTTAGCTTTCTTTGCGGCCTGGTGTTTCACCTCCCTACTGTGTTT
CCTGTGGAGCTTGTTGAGGAAAGTTTCTGCAGGGTTTGAGTATTGATTTCTGTCTCCTGCAGGTTCTTTA
ACTTCTTGACCGACATCCATCTCGGGCGTTTTCCTGATTGCAGCTAAATCTTCCTCTGCGTTTACCGCAT
AAGCTGGCATTCTTGTGAAGCAATCAAGCAAGTCCCCATCTGAGAACAAACTTTCCATTTCCTCTACATC
CGACACTTCCCTTGGTCGGAAGGCTTTCCACGCTTGCAAGGGGTGGAATCTGAAGTCCCAAGTTTCCACT
TTGAAAGAAAAATCCACCGGGTGGAAATCAACTGCTTTGACTAACTTCGCGTAGTCCTCAAGACCAAACA
GCTGCATCTTTTTCTCTTGTATCCAAGCCCTCACCGGTGCAAGGGTCTTTGTTAGCAAGCCACCAGAAAG
TGTGTCTGAGAAGCAGGTGGTAGCTTGTAAATCGGCAAGGAACTCCATGTAGCTTACTAAGTAAACCAGT
TCCACAGCAGAGTATTTGTCCAAGTCAGATGATTTAATTAATTGTCTGACTTTGGCAAAAATGTCACAAT
TTTTTGCGACCTTGACTGTCCTAACATACAAGAAGAGCTGCATCATAGTTTTCTTGAGAATCGGCTTCTT
GCAGTTGTGAACTTTTGGGAGGAAGATCTGTGGTGGAATCACGTACCTGTCAGGTTGGCCGAAAGTGCGC
ACCTCCGGTGTGAGCAAGTCTCCTCTCCTGATGCAGTACAAGTGGTTTGCCGCGAACGATTCCTGCAACT
GTACTGTCACTGTGTGCATCTCAACCTGCTCAGTCGTGTAATTGAGATGTCCGAGAAAGCTATCCTTGGG
GTCCCTCCACTTGATCTTTCCCACTTTGAGCCATTGTAGATGAGCGAATTCATGATGGTATGCCCCGCCA
CCATGGTTGCCTGGTATATACTGGAAACCATCTCCGAAGTATTTGAGGCTGTATATGTTCGGGTGAGTGC
TTTCCATTTTAAAGGCTGCCTCAACGGGGAGAACTAAGGTCGCATACAATGTTTGCAATTTTGGGCAGTT
TTGGAATGTCTCCACTATGTAGCTCGGATCCAAGAAGTGCAGAGTGTCACTAATGTATGCTGTTTCCGTT
GTGATCTCTGTGAGTTTGTCAATTATTGTTTCCTTGGGGTACCTGGCTACGTCTCTTGGTTCAATGGCAA
CATTTTGGAAAATGTCCTTGATCCGCGGGTTTCTTCTCATGTAGTTTAGCTTTCTGGGTTTAAGAAACAT
AAATGTAACAGGTTCTTGTGGTAGGATGGAACCAAGCACCTCTAGAAGTTTATTCTCTATGGTCTTAGCG
GCTGCATGTGTATGCAATTCAATGCTATAGGGATTGGTGGCTATGCCGAACCCCTCTAGATCATTAGCCG
CTTCAACCGTTTGAGCGTAAGGGTTAGCTAGTTTGTGTTTTTCCATGATGGGGCGAATGTTTCTATAAGC
CTCATCTTGGATGAGAGTTTTTGTGGTGGAGTCTGTAAAAGATTGGTAAACCTCGCGCACCTTGGCCATT
TGTTAAACTTTCTTTTTCAAGCGGGTGTGTAACAATTGGGCGTGGTGGGTTTGGTTGTGTTGGTGGTGTA
TGGTTTAGTTTTCTCCTCTCCAAATGAAATGAACTTCCTTATATAGAGGAAGGGTCTTGCGAAGGATAGT
GGGATTGTGCGTCATCCCTTACGTCAGTGGAGATATCACATCAATCCACTTGCTTTGAAGACGTGGTTGG
AACGTCTTCTTTTTCCACGATGCTCCTCGTGGGTGGGGGTCCATCTTTGGGACCACTGTCGGCAGAGGCA
TCTTCAACGATGGCCTTTCCTTTATCGCAATGATGGCATTTGTAGGAGCCACCTTCCTTTTCCACTATCT
TCACAATAAAGTGACAGATAGCTGGGCAATGGAATCCGAGGAGGTTTCCGGATATTACCCTTTGTTGAAA
AGTCTCAATTGCCCTTTGGTCTTCTGAGACTGTATCTTTGATATTTTTGGAGTAGACAAGTGTGTCGTGC
TCCACCATGTTGACCTGCAGGCATGCGAGAACGTTACACCACAATATATCCTGCCAAGATCTCATGTGAG
CAAAAGGCCAGCAAAAGGCCAGGAACCGTAAAAAGGCCGCGTTGCTGGCGTTTTTCCATAGGCTCCGCCC
CCCTGACGAGCATCACAAAAATCGACGCTCAAGTCAGAGGTGGCGAAACCCGACAGGACTATAAAGATAC
CAGGCGTTTCCCCCTGGAAGCTCCCTCGTGCGCTCTCCTGTTCCGACCCTGCCGCTTACCGGATACCTGT
CCGCCTTTCTCCCTTCGGGAAGCGTGGCGCTTTCTCATAGCTCACGCTGTAGGTATCTCAGTTCGGTGTA
GGTCGTTCGCTCCAAGCTGGGCTGTGTGCACGAACCCCCCGTTCAGCCCGACCGCTGCGCCTTATCCGGT
AACTATCGTCTTGAGTCCAACCCGGTAAGACACGACTTATCGCCACTGGCAGCAGCCACTGGTAACAGGA
TTAGCAGAGCGAGGTATGTAGGCGGTGCTACAGAGTTCTTGAAGTGGTGGCCTAACTACGGCTACACTAG
AAGAACAGTATTTGGTATCTGCGCTCTGCTGAAGCCAGTTACCTTCGGAAAAAGAGTTGGTAGCTCTTGA
TCCGGCAAACAAACCACCGCTGGTAGCGGTGGTTTTTTTGTTTGCAAGCAGCAGATTACGCGCAGAAAAA
AAGGATCTCAAGAAGATCCTTTGATCTTTTCTACGGGGTCTGACGCTCAGTGGAACGAAAACTCACGTTA
AGGGATTTTGGTCATGGTTACAACCAATTAACCAATTCTGATTAGAAAAACTCATCGAGCATCAAATGAA
ACTGCAATTTATTCATATCAGGATTATCAATACCATATTTTTGAAAAAGCCGTTTCTGTAATGAAGGAGA
AAACTCACCGAGGCAGTTCCATAGGATGGCAAGATCCTGGTATCGGTCTGCGATTCCGACTCGTCCAACA
TCAATACAACCTATTAATTTCCCCTCGTCAAAAATAAGGTTATCAAGTGAGAAATCACCATGAGTGACGA
CTGAATCCGGTGAGAATGGCAAAAGTTTATGCATTTCTTTCCAGACTTGTTCAACAGGCCAGCCATTACG
CTCGTCATCAAAATCACTCGCATCAACCAAACCGTTATTCATTCGTGATTGCGCCTGAGCGAGACGAAAT
ACGCGATCGCTGTTAAAAGGACAATTACAAACAGGAATCGAATGCAACCGGCGCAGGAACACTGCCAGCG
CATCAACAATATTTTCACCTGAATCAGGATATTCTTCTAATACCTGGAATGCTGTTTTCCCTGGGATCGC
AGTGGTGAGTAACCATGCATCATCAGGAGTACGGATAAAATGCTTGATGGTCGGAAGAGGCATAAATTCC
GTCAGCCAGTTTAGTCTGACCATCTCATCTGTAACATCATTGGCAACGCTACCTTTGCCATGTTTCAGAA
ACAACTCTGGCGCATCGGGCTTCCCATACAATCGGTAGATTGTCGCACCTGATTGCCCGACATTATCGCG
AGCCCATTTATACCCATATAAATCAGCATCCATGTTGGAATTTAATCGCGGCCTTGAGCAAGACGTTTCC
CGTTGAATATGGCTCATAACACCCCTTGTATTACTGTTTATGTAAGCAGACAGTTTTATTGTTCATGATG
ATATATTTTTATCTTGTGCAATGTAACATCAGAGATTTTGGGTGATGCTGCCAACTTACTGATTTAGTGT
ATGATGGTGTTTTTGAGGTGCTCCAGTGGCTTCTGTTTCTATCAGCTGTCCCTCCTGTTCAGCTACTGAC
GGGGTGGTGCGTAACGGCAAAAGCACCGCCGGACATCAGCGCTATCTCTGCTCTCACTGCCGTAAAACAT
GGCAACTGCAGTTCACTTACACCGCTTCTCAACCCGGTACGCACCAGAAAATCATTGATATGGCCATGAA
TGGCGTTGGATGCCGGGCAACAGCCCGCATTATGGGCGTTGGCCTCAACACGATTTTACGTCACTTAAAA
AACTCAGGCCGCAGTCGGTAACCTCGCGCATACAGCCGGGCAGTGACGTCATCGTCTGCGCGGAAATGGA
CGAACAGTGGGGCTATGTCGGGGCTAAATCGCGCCAGCGCTGGCTGTTTTACGCGTATGACAGTCTCCGG
AAGACGGTTGTTGCGCACGTATTCGGTGAACGCACTATGGCGACGCTGGGGCGTCTTATGAGCCTGCTGT
CACCCTTTGACGTGGTGATATGGATGACGGATGGCTGGCCGCTGTATGAATCCCGCCTGAAGGGAAAGCT
GCACGTAATCAGCAAGCGA
Features (pLannotate 1.2.2; 23 found; start..end, strand, type, name):
    259..360     +  CDS            TRA2_ECOLX (fragment): Protein predicted: Swiss-Prot protein existence level 4. Required for transposition of transposon Tn903. From Escherichia coli.
    365..800     +  rep_origin     pSa ori: origin of replication from bacterial plasmid pSa
    951..975     -  misc_feature   RB T-DNA repeat: right border repeat from nopaline C58 T-DNA
    983..1107    +  rep_origin     RSF ori (fragment): Plasmids containing the RSF 1030 origin of replication can be propagated in E. coli cells that contain additional plasmids with compatible origins.
   1109..1201    +  CDS            lacI (fragment): lac repressor; lacI; The lac repressor binds to the lac operator to inhibit transcription in E. coli. This inhibition can be relieved by adding lactose or isopropyl-β-D-thiogalactopyranoside (IPTG).
   1214..1235    +  protein_bind   CAP binding site: CAP binding activates transcription in the presence of cAMP. E. coli catabolite activator protein
   1250..1280    +  promoter       lac promoter: promoter for the E. coli lac operon
   1284..1306    +  protein_bind   lac operator (fragment): The lac repressor binds to the lac operator to inhibit transcription in E. coli. This inhibition can be relieved by adding lactose or isopropyl-β-D-thiogalactopyranoside (IPTG). lac repressor encoded by lacI
   1349..1367    +  promoter       T3 promoter: promoter for bacteriophage T3 RNA polymerase
   1397..1554    -  CDS            lacZα (fragment): LacZα fragment of β-galactosidase; lacZ fragment
   1559..1811    -  terminator     NOS terminator: nopaline synthase terminator and poly(A) signal
   1871..1924    -  ncRNA          PVX 3: Accession: RF00184 - Potato virus X cis-acting regulatory element
   1923..2633    -  CDS            CAPSD_PVXU3: Experimental evidence at transcript level: Swiss-Prot protein existence level 2. Required for genome encapsidation. Forms ribonucleoprotein complexes along with TGB1 helicase and viral RNA. From Potato virus X (strain UK3) (PVX).
   2699..3418    -  CDS            mEYFP: enhanced YFP with monomerizing A206K mutation (Zacharias et al., 2002) mammalian codon-optimized
   3623..3967    -  CDS            TGB2_PVX: Protein inferred from homology: Swiss-Prot protein existence level 3. Plays a role in viral cell-to-cell propagation, by facilitating genome transport to neighboring plant cells through plasmosdesmata,. From Potato virus X (PVX).
   3954..4628    -  CDS            TGB1_PVXX3: Experimental evidence at protein level: Swiss-Prot protein existence level 1. Transports viral genome to neighboring plant cells directly through plasmosdesmata, without any budding. The movement protein allows efficient cell to cell propagation, by bypassing the host cell wall barrier. Increases plasmodesma size exclusion limit. Acts as a suppressor of RNA-mediated gene silencing, also known as post- transcriptional gene silencing (PTGS), a mechanism of plant viral defense that limits the accumulation of viral RNAs. From Potato virus X (strain X3) (PVX).
   4662..9029    -  CDS            RDRP_PVXX3: Protein inferred from homology: Swiss-Prot protein existence level 3. RNA replication. The central part of this protein possibly functions as an ATP-binding helicase (Probable). From Potato virus X (strain X3) (PVX).
   9114..9160    -  promoter       minimal CaMV 35S promoter: minimal 35S promoter from cauliflower mosaic virus
   9114..9457    -  promoter       CaMV 35S promoter: strong constitutive promoter from cauliflower mosaic virus
   9554..9576    -  misc_feature   LB T-DNA repeat: left border repeat from nopaline C58 T-DNA (truncated)
   9643..10231   -  rep_origin     ori: high-copy-number ColE1/pMB1/pBR322/pUC origin of replication
  10332..11147   -  CDS            KanR: aminoglycoside phosphotransferase; aph(3')-Ia; confers resistance to kanamycin in bacteria or G418 (Geneticin®) in eukaryotes
  11241..159     +  mobile_element IS1 (across the origin): prokaryotic transposable element IS1
