[The description below was written by a language model from this plasmid's Addgene catalogue record and pLannotate feature annotations shown in this document.]
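Description:
pSfinx-mYFP is a binary plant expression plasmid that delivers an infectious, YFP-tagged Potato virus X (PVX) cDNA into Nicotiana benthamiana by agroinfiltration. It is built on pSfinx, a derivative of the PVX vector pGr106. In E. coli it is maintained at high copy through a ColE1/pUC-type origin and selected with kanamycin (aph(3')-Ia). The backbone also carries the pSa origin, which lacks its own replicase. This explains the depositor's note that the Agrobacterium tumefaciens host must contain the pSOUP helper plasmid to supply replication functions in trans. The annotation also picks up an IS1 element, a Tn903-related fragment and leftover lac/lacZα and T3 promoter sequences, which appear to be cloning remnants rather than functional parts of the payload.

Between the nopaline-type left and right T-DNA borders, a CaMV 35S promoter drives transcription of the PVX genome, ending at the PVX 3′ cis-acting element and a NOS terminator. The annotated viral genes are the RNA-dependent RNA polymerase, the movement proteins TGB1 (also a silencing suppressor) and TGB2, and the coat protein. Monomeric enhanced YFP (A206K), originally from Aequorea victoria, was cloned through two retained SfiI sites and sits between the movement-protein block and the coat protein gene. In PVX vectors of this type, an insert at this position is normally expressed from a viral subgenomic promoter, although none is annotated here.

Once the T-DNA is transferred and transcribed, the viral RNA replicates and spreads from cell to cell, so YFP fluorescence reports virus accumulation. The stated purpose is a simplified disease resistance assay, in which reduced fluorescence would indicate restriction of the virus by immune components being tested.
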