Addgene plasmid #216206: pSfinx-mYFP
Purpose: A simplified disease resistance assay using YFP-expressing Potato Virus X in N. benthamiana
Depositing lab: Takaki Maekawa. Depositing organization: Universitaet zu Koeln. Publication: A disease resistance assay in Nicotiana benthamiana reveals the immune function of Response to HopBA1. Hasegawa K, Timmers T, Chai J, Maekawa T. Plant Physiol. 2024 Jul 8:kiae368. doi: 10.1093/plphys/kiae368. PubMed 38976586.
Backbone
  Vector backbone: pSfinx, derived from pGr106
  Vector type: Plant Expression
Growth in bacteria
  Bacterial resistance: Kanamycin, 50 μg/mL
  Growth temperature: 37°C
  Growth strain: DH5alpha
  Copy number: High Copy
Gene/Insert
  Gene/Insert name: monomeric yellow fluorescent protein (alt name: mYFP)
  Species: Aequorea victoria
  Cloning method: Restriction Enzyme; 5′ cloning site SfiIA (not destroyed); 3′ cloning site SfiIB (not destroyed)
  Sequencing primers: 5′ GCTTGCAAACTAGATGCAGAAA; 3′ CTGTGTTGTGCTAGCTGGTG
Terms and licenses: Academic/Nonprofit Terms; Industry Terms: Not Available to Industry
Depositor comments: For transformation into Agrobacterium, Agrobacterium tumefaciens strain, containing the helper plasmid pSOUP (also known as pSaRep or pIC-SArep) should be used.
How to cite: pSfinx-mYFP was a gift from Takaki Maekawa (Addgene plasmid # 216206 ; http://n2t.net/addgene:216206 ; RRID:Addgene_216206)
